Addgene plasmid #80141: PU.1-ets-IRES-mCherry
Purpose: retroviral expression of PU.1-ets (competitive inhibitor of PU.1) and mCherry
Depositing lab: Ellen Rothenberg. Depositing organization: California Institute of Technology. Publication: Positive feedback between PU.1 and the cell cycle controls myeloid differentiation. Kueh HY, Champhekar A, Nutt SL, Elowitz MB, Rothenberg EV. Science. 2013 Aug 9;341(6146):670-3. doi: 10.1126/science.1240831. Epub 2013 Jul 18. PubMed 23868921.
Backbone
  Vector backbone: IRES-mCherry
  Backbone manufacturer: Rothernberg lab, Addgene plasmid 80139
  Vector type: Mammalian Expression, Retroviral
Growth in bacteria
  Bacterial resistance: Ampicillin, 100 μg/mL
  Growth temperature: 30°C
  Growth strain: NEB Stable
  Copy number: High Copy
Gene/Insert
  Gene/Insert name: PU.1
  Species: M. musculus (mouse)
  Mutation: ets = PU.1 DNA binding domain (amino acids 159-262)
  Entrez Gene: Spi1 (a.k.a. Dis-1, Dis1, PU.1, Sfpi-1, Sfpi1, Spi-1, Tcfpu1, Tfpu.1)
  Tag / fusion protein: IRES-mCherry (C terminal on backbone)
  Cloning method: Unknown
  Sequencing primers: 5′ pLXSN5'; 3′ mCherry-R
Terms and licenses: Academic/Nonprofit Terms; Industry Terms: Not Available to Industry
How to cite: PU.1-ets-IRES-mCherry was a gift from Ellen Rothenberg (Addgene plasmid # 80141 ; http://n2t.net/addgene:80141 ; RRID:Addgene_80141)
