[The description below was written by a language model from this plasmid's Addgene catalogue record and pLannotate feature annotations shown in this document.]
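Description:
PU.1-ets-IRES-mCherry is a 6.75 kb gammaretroviral expression plasmid built on the IRES-mCherry backbone, used to deliver a truncated form of the mouse transcription factor PU.1 (Spi1) into mammalian cells. In bacteria it is maintained through a high-copy ColE1/pUC-type origin and selected with ampicillin via the β-lactamase gene. The remaining bacterial annotations (lac promoter and operator, and fragments of lacI, lacZα, rop, bom and the tetracycline resistance gene) are non-functional backbone remnants.

The viral portion is flanked by 5' and 3' long terminal repeats of murine embryonic stem cell virus. The 5' LTR is followed by the MESV Ψ packaging signal and a truncated MMLV gag segment lacking its start codon, an arrangement that typically improves encapsidation of the genomic RNA without producing Gag protein. No internal promoter is annotated, so transcription of the payload is presumably driven by the 5' LTR. The genes needed to make virus are absent apart from a short env fragment outside the LTRs, so they would have to be supplied in trans by a packaging system.

The insert encodes only the ETS DNA-binding domain of PU.1 (amino acids 159–262), which the record describes as a competitive inhibitor of full-length PU.1. Downstream, an EMCV IRES directs translation of mCherry from the same bicistronic transcript. Red fluorescence therefore marks transduced cells as a separate protein rather than a fusion, despite the catalogue listing it as a C-terminal tag. The construct is used to antagonise PU.1 activity in transduced cells while tracking or sorting them by mCherry, and the associated work concerns PU.1 and cell-cycle control of myeloid differentiation.
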