Features (pLannotate 1.2.2; 19 found; start..end, strand, type, name):
    102..452     +  CDS            Spi1 (fragment): SPI1_MOUSE - Also known as Sfpi-1, Sfpi1. Experimental evidence at protein level: Swiss-Prot protein existence level 1. Binds to the PU-box, a purine-rich DNA sequence (5'-GAGGAA- 3') that can act as a lymphoid-specific enhancer. This protein is a transcriptional activator that may be specifically involved in the differentiation or activation of macrophages or B-cells. Also binds RNA and may modulate pre-mRNA splicing. From Mus musculus (Mouse).
    478..1063    +  misc_feature   IRES2: internal ribosome entry site (IRES) of the encephalomyocarditis virus (EMCV)
   1079..1786    +  CDS            mCherry: mCherry is a basic (constitutively fluorescent) red fluorescent protein published in 2004, derived from Discosoma sp.. It is reported to be a very rapidly-maturing monomer with low acid sensitivity.
   1838..2352    +  LTR            3' LTR: 3' long terminal repeat from murine embryonic stem cell virus
   2545..2561    -  protein_bind   lac operator: The lac repressor binds to the lac operator to inhibit transcription in E. coli. This inhibition can be relieved by adding lactose or isopropyl-β-D-thiogalactopyranoside (IPTG). lac repressor encoded by lacI
   2569..2599    -  promoter       lac promoter: promoter for the E. coli lac operon
   2614..2635    -  protein_bind   CAP binding site: CAP binding activates transcription in the presence of cAMP. E. coli catabolite activator protein
   2648..2740    -  CDS            lacI (fragment): lac repressor; lacI; The lac repressor binds to the lac operator to inhibit transcription in E. coli. This inhibition can be relieved by adding lactose or isopropyl-β-D-thiogalactopyranoside (IPTG).
   2923..3511    -  rep_origin     ori: high-copy-number ColE1/pMB1/pBR322/pUC origin of replication
   3682..4542    -  CDS            AmpR: β-lactamase; bla; confers resistance to ampicillin, carbenicillin, and related antibiotics
   4543..4647    -  promoter       AmpR promoter: bla
   4742..4777    +  CDS            rop (fragment): Rop protein, which maintains plasmids at low copy number; rop
   4879..4978    +  misc_feature   bom (fragment): basis of mobility region from pBR322
   4984..5133    -  CDS            lacZα (fragment): LacZα fragment of β-galactosidase; lacZ fragment
   5133..5334    -  CDS            TcR (fragment): tetracycline efflux protein; tet; confers resistance to tetracycline
   5335..5433    +  CDS            env (fragment): murine leukemia virus gPr80 envelope polyprotein precursor; env; proteolytically cleaved into gp70SU and p15TM subunits
   5475..5991    +  LTR            5' LTR: 5' long terminal repeat from murine embryonic stem cell virus
   6055..6396    +  misc_feature   MESV Ψ: packaging signal of murine embryonic stem cell virus
   6463..128     +  CDS            gag (truncated) (across the origin): truncated Moloney murine leukemia virus (MMLV) gag gene lacking the start codon
>Addgene plasmid #80141 | PU.1-ets-IRES-mCherry | addgene full sequence | sequence record 153214 | Addgene assembled full plasmid sequence
AGCCCTTTGTACACCCTAAGCCTCCGCCTCCTCTTCCTCCATCCGCCCCGTCTCTCCCCCTTGAACCTCC
TCGTTCGACCCCGCCTCGATCCTCCCTTTATCCAGCCCTCACTCCTTCTCTAGGCGCCGGAATTAGATCT
ATGCCAGGTCTTCTGCACGGGGAGACAGGCAGCAAGAAAAAGATTCGCCTGTACCAGTTCCTGCTGGACC
TGCTGCGCAGCGGCGACATGAAGGACAGCATCTGGTGGGTGGACAAGGACAAAGGTACCTTCCAGTTCTC
GTCCAAGCACAAGGAGGCGCTGGCGCACCGCTGGGGCATCCAGAAGGGCAACCGCAAGAAGATGACCTAC
CAGAAGATGGCGCGCGCGCTGCGCAACTACGGCAAGACAGGCGAGGTGAAGAAAGTCAAGAAGAAGCTCA
CCTACCAGTTCAGCGGCGAGGTGCTGGGCCGTTGAGAATTCTGCTATACGAAGTTATCCCTCTCCCTCCC
CCCCCCCTAACGTTACTGGCCGAAGCCGCTTGGAATAAGGCCGGTGTGCGTTTGTCTATATGTTATTTTC
CACCATATTGCCGTCTTTTGGCAATGTGAGGGCCCGGAAACCTGGCCCTGTCTTCTTGACGAGCATTCCT
AGGGGTCTTTCCCCTCTCGCCAAAGGAATGCAAGGTCTGTTGAATGTCGTGAAGGAAGCAGTTCCTCTGG
AAGCTTCTTGAAGACAAACAACGTCTGTAGCGACCCTTTGCAGGCAGCGGAACCCCCCACCTGGCGACAG
GTGCCTCTGCGGCCAAAAGCCACGTGTATAAGATACACCTGCAAAGGCGGCACAACCCCAGTGCCACGTT
GTGAGTTGGATAGTTGTGGAAAGAGTCAAATGGCTCTCCTCAAGCGTATTCAACAAGGGGCTGAAGGATG
CCCAGAAGGTACCCCATTGTATGGGATCTGATCTGGGGCCTCGGTACACATGCTTTACATGTGTTTAGTC
GAGGTTAAAAAAACGTCTAGGCCCCCCGAACCACGGGGACGTGGTTTTCCTTTGAAGAACACGATGATAA
TATGGCCACAACCATGACTAGTGCCACCATGGTGAGCAAGGGCGAGGAGGATAACATGGCCATCATCAAG
GAGTTCATGCGCTTCAAGGTGCACATGGAGGGCTCCGTGAACGGCCACGAGTTCGAGATCGAGGGCGAGG
GCGAGGGCCGCCCCTACGAGGGCACCCAGACCGCCAAGCTGAAGGTGACCAAGGGTGGCCCCCTGCCCTT
CGCCTGGGACATCCTGTCCCCTCAGTTCATGTACGGCTCCAAGGCCTACGTGAAGCACCCCGCCGACATC
CCCGACTACTTGAAGCTGTCCTTCCCCGAGGGCTTCAAGTGGGAGCGCGTGATGAACTTCGAGGACGGCG
GCGTGGTGACCGTGACCCAGGACTCCTCCCTGCAGGACGGCGAGTTCATCTACAAGGTGAAGCTGCGCGG
CACCAACTTCCCCTCCGACGGCCCCGTAATGCAGAAGAAGACCATGGGCTGGGAGGCCTCCTCCGAGCGG
ATGTACCCCGAGGACGGCGCCCTGAAGGGCGAGATCAAGCAGAGGCTGAAGCTGAAGGACGGCGGCCACT
ACGACGCTGAGGTCAAGACCACCTACAAGGCCAAGAAGCCCGTGCAGCTGCCCGGCGCCTACAACGTCAA
CATCAAGTTGGACATCACCTCCCACAACGAGGACTACACCATCGTGGAACAGTACGAACGCGCCGAGGGC
CGCCACTCCACCGGCGGCATGGACGAGCTGTACAAGTAAGCATCGATAAAATAAAAGATTTTATTTAGTC
TCCAGAAAAAGGGGGGAATGAAAGACCCCACCTGTAGGTTTGGCAAGCTAGCTTAAGTAACGCCATTTTG
CAAGGCATGGAAAATACATAACTGAGAATAGAGAAGTTCAGATCAAGGTTAGGAACAGAGAGACAGCAGA
ATATGGGCCAAACAGGATATCTGTGGTAAGCAGTTCCTGCCCCCGGCTCAGGGCCAAGAACAGATGGTCC
CCGATGCGGTCCCGCCCTCAGCAGTTTCTAGAGAACCATCAGATGTTTCCAGGGTGCCCCAAGGACCTGA
AATGACCCTGTGCCTTATTTGAACTAACCAATCAGTTCGCTTCTCGCTTCTGTTCGCGCGCTTCTGCTCC
CCGAGCTCAATAAAAGAGCCCACAACCCCTCACTCGGCGCGCCAGTCCTCCGATAGACTGCGTCGCCCGG
GTACCCGTGTATCCAATAAACCCTCTTGCAGTTGCATCCGACTTGTGGTCTCGCTGTTCCTTGGGAGGGT
CTCCTCTGAGTGATTGACTACCCGTCAGCGGGGGTCTTTCATGGGTAACAGTTTCTTGAAGTTGGAGAAC
AACATTCTGAGGGTAGGAGTCGAATATTAAGTAATCCTGACTCAATTAGCCACTGTTTTGAATCCACATA
CTCCAATACTCCTGAAATAGTTCATTATGGACAGCGCAGAAGAGCTGGGGAGAATTAATTCGTAATCATG
GTCATAGCTGTTTCCTGTGTGAAATTGTTATCCGCTCACAATTCCACACAACATACGAGCCGGAAGCATA
AAGTGTAAAGCCTGGGGTGCCTAATGAGTGAGCTAACTCACATTAATTGCGTTGCGCTCACTGCCCGCTT
TCCAGTCGGGAAACCTGTCGTGCCAGCTGCATTAATGAATCGGCCAACGCGCGGGGAGAGGCGGTTTGCG
TATTGGGCGCTCTTCCGCTTCCTCGCTCACTGACTCGCTGCGCTCGGTCGTTCGGCTGCGGCGAGCGGTA
TCAGCTCACTCAAAGGCGGTAATACGGTTATCCACAGAATCAGGGGATAACGCAGGAAAGAACATGTGAG
CAAAAGGCCAGCAAAAGGCCAGGAACCGTAAAAAGGCCGCGTTGCTGGCGTTTTTCCATAGGCTCCGCCC
CCCTGACGAGCATCACAAAAATCGACGCTCAAGTCAGAGGTGGCGAAACCCGACAGGACTATAAAGATAC
CAGGCGTTTCCCCCTGGAAGCTCCCTCGTGCGCTCTCCTGTTCCGACCCTGCCGCTTACCGGATACCTGT
CCGCCTTTCTCCCTTCGGGAAGCGTGGCGCTTTCTCATAGCTCACGCTGTAGGTATCTCAGTTCGGTGTA
GGTCGTTCGCTCCAAGCTGGGCTGTGTGCACGAACCCCCCGTTCAGCCCGACCGCTGCGCCTTATCCGGT
AACTATCGTCTTGAGTCCAACCCGGTAAGACACGACTTATCGCCACTGGCAGCAGCCACTGGTAACAGGA
TTAGCAGAGCGAGGTATGTAGGCGGTGCTACAGAGTTCTTGAAGTGGTGGCCTAACTACGGCTACACTAG
AAGGACAGTATTTGGTATCTGCGCTCTGCTGAAGCCAGTTACCTTCGGAAAAAGAGTTGGTAGCTCTTGA
TCCGGCAAACAAACCACCGCTGGTAGCGGTGGTTTTTTTGTTTGCAAGCAGCAGATTACGCGCAGAAAAA
AAGGATCTCAAGAAGATCCTTTGATCTTTTCTACGGGGTCTGACGCTCAGTGGAACGAAAACTCACGTTA
AGGGATTTTGGTCATGAGATTATCAAAAAGGATCTTCACCTAGATCCTTTTAAATTAAAAATGAAGTTTT
AAATCAATCTAAAGTATATATGAGTAAACTTGGTCTGACAGTTACCAATGCTTAATCAGTGAGGCACCTA
TCTCAGCGATCTGTCTATTTCGTTCATCCATAGTTGCCTGACTCCCCGTCGTGTAGATAACTACGATACG
GGAGGGCTTACCATCTGGCCCCAGTGCTGCAATGATACCGCGAGACCCACGCTCACCGGCTCCAGATTTA
TCAGCAATAAACCAGCCAGCCGGAAGGGCCGAGCGCAGAAGTGGTCCTGCAACTTTATCCGCCTCCATCC
AGTCTATTAATTGTTGCCGGGAAGCTAGAGTAAGTAGTTCGCCAGTTAATAGTTTGCGCAACGTTGTTGC
CATTGCTACAGGCATCGTGGTGTCACGCTCGTCGTTTGGTATGGCTTCATTCAGCTCCGGTTCCCAACGA
TCAAGGCGAGTTACATGATCCCCCATGTTGTGCAAAAAAGCGGTTAGCTCCTTCGGTCCTCCGATCGTTG
TCAGAAGTAAGTTGGCCGCAGTGTTATCACTCATGGTTATGGCAGCACTGCATAATTCTCTTACTGTCAT
GCCATCCGTAAGATGCTTTTCTGTGACTGGTGAGTACTCAACCAAGTCATTCTGAGAATAGTGTATGCGG
CGACCGAGTTGCTCTTGCCCGGCGTCAATACGGGATAATACCGCGCCACATAGCAGAACTTTAAAAGTGC
TCATCATTGGAAAACGTTCTTCGGGGCGAAAACTCTCAAGGATCTTACCGCTGTTGAGATCCAGTTCGAT
GTAACCCACTCGTGCACCCAACTGATCTTCAGCATCTTTTACTTTCACCAGCGTTTCTGGGTGAGCAAAA
ACAGGAAGGCAAAATGCCGCAAAAAAGGGAATAAGGGCGACACGGAAATGTTGAATACTCATACTCTTCC
TTTTTCAATATTATTGAAGCATTTATCAGGGTTATTGTCTCATGAGCGGATACATATTTGAATGTATTTA
GAAAAATAAACAAATAGGGGTTCCGCGCACATTTCCCCGAAAAGTGCCACCTGACGTCTAAGAAACCATT
ATTATCATGACATTAACCTATAAAAATAGGCGTATCACGAGGCCCTTTCGTCTCGCGCGTTTCGGTGATG
ACGGTGAAAACCTCTGACACATGCAGCTCCCGGAGACGGTCACAGCTTGTCTGTAAGCGGATGCCGGGAG
CAGACAAGCCCGTCAGGGCGCGTCAGCGGGTGTTGGCGGGTGTCGGGGCTGGCTTAACTATGCGGCATCA
GAGCAGATTGTACTGAGAGTGCACCATATGCGGTGTGAAATACCGCACAGATGCGTAAGGAGAAAATACC
GCATCAGGCGCCATTCGCCATTCAGGCTGCGCAACTGTTGGGAAGGGCGATCGGTGCGGGCCTCTTCGCT
ATTACGCCAGCTGGCGAAAGGGGGATGTGCTGCAAGGCGATTAAGTTGGGTAACGCCAGGGTTTTCCCAG
TCACGACGTTGTAAAACGACGGCGCAAGGAATGGTGCATGCAAGGAGATGGCGCCCAACAGTCCCCCGGC
CACGGGGCCTGCCACCATACCCACGCCGAAACAAGCGCTCATGAGCCCGAAGTGGCGAGCCCGATCTTCC
CCATCGGTGATGTCGGCGATATAGGCGCCAGCAACCGCACCTGTGGCGCCGGTGATGCCGGCCACGATGC
GTCCGGCGTAGAGGCGATTAGTCCAATTTGTTAAAGACAGGATATCAGTGGTCCAGGCTCTAGTTTTGAC
TCAACAATATCACCAGCTGAAGCCTATAGAGTACGAGCCATAGATAAAATAAAAGATTTTATTTAGTCTC
CAGAAAAAGGGGGGAATGAAAGACCCCACCTGTAGGTTTGGCAAGCTAGCTTAAGTAACGCCATTTTGCA
AGGCATGGAAAATACATAACTGAGAATAGAGAAGTTCAGATCAAGGTTAGGAACAGAGAGACAGCAGAAT
ATGGGCCAAACAGGATATCTGTGGTAAGCAGTTCCTGCCCCGGCTCAGGGCCAAGAACAGATGGTCCCCA
GATGCGGTCCCGCCCTCAGCAGTTTCTAGAGAACCATCAGATGTTTCCAGGGTGCCCCAAGGACCTGAAA
TGACCCTGTGCCTTATTTGAACTAACCAATCAGTTCGCTTCTCGCTTCTGTTCGCGCGCTTCTGCTCCCC
GAGCTCAATAAAAGAGCCCACAACCCCTCACTCGGCGCGCCAGTCCTCCGATAGACTGCGTCGCCCGGGT
ACCCGTATTCCCAATAAAGCCTCTTGCTGTTTGCATCCGAATCGTGGACTCGCTGATCCTTGGGAGGGTC
TCCTCAGATTGATTGACTGCCCACCTCGGGGGTCTTTCATTTGGAGGTTCCACCGAGATTTGGAGACCCC
TGCCCAGGGACCACCGACCCCCCCGCCGGGAGGTAAGCTGGCCAGCGGTCGTTTCGTGTCTGTCTCTGTC
TTTGTGCGTGTTTGTGCCGGCATCTAATGTTTGCGCCTGCGTCTGTACTAGTTAGCTAACTAGCTCTGTA
TCTGGCGGACCCGTGGTGGAACTGACGAGTTCTGAACACCCGGCCGCAACCCTGGGAGACGTCCCAGGGA
CTTTGGGGGCCGTTTTTGTGGCCCGACCTGAGGAAGGGAGTCGATGTGGAATCCGACCCCGTCAGGATAT
GTGGTTCTGGTAGGAGACGAGAACCTAAAACAGTTCCCGCCTCCGTCTGAATTTTTGCTTTCGGTTTGGA
ACCGAAGCCGCGCGTCTTGTCTGCTGCAGCGCTGCAGCATCGTTCTGTGTTGTCTCTGTCTGACTGTGTT
TCTGTATTTGTCTGAAAATTAGGGCCAGACTGTTACCACTCCCTTAAGTTTGACCTTAGGTCACTGGAAA
GATGTCGAGCGGATCGCTCACAACCAGTCGGTAGATGTCAAGAAGAGACGTTGGGTTACCTTCTGCTCTG
CAGAATGGCCAACCTTTAACGTCGGATGGCCGCGAGACGGCACCTTTAACCGAGACCTCATCACCCAGGT
TAAGATCAAGGTCTTTTCACCTGGCCCGCATGGACACCCAGACCAGGTCCCCTACATCGTGACCTGGGAA
GCCTTGGCTTTTGACCCCCCTCCCTGGGTCA
