>Addgene plasmid #80141 | PU.1-ets-IRES-mCherry | addgene partial sequence | sequence record 153211 | pLXSN5 5'-CCCTTGAACCTCCTCGTTCGACC-3'
TCCTCCCTTTATCCAGCCCTCACTCCTTCTCTAGGCGCCGGAATTAGATCTATGCCAGGTCTTCTGCACG
GGGAGACAGGCAGCAAGAAAAAGATTCGCCTGTACCAGTTCCTGCTGGACCTGCTGCGCAGCGGCGACAT
GAAGGACAGCATCTGGTGGGTGGACAAGGACAAAGGTACCTTCCAGTTCTCGTCCAAGCACAAGGAGGCG
CTGGCGCACCGCTGGGGCATCCAGAAGGGCAACCGCAAGAAGATGACCTACCAGAAGATGGCGCGCGCGC
TGCGCAACTACGGCAAGACAGGCGAGGTGAAGAAAGTCAAGAAGAAGCTCACCTACCAGTTCAGCGGCGA
GGTGCTGGGCCGTTGAGAATTCTGCTATACGAAGTTATCCCTCTCCCTCCCCCCCCCCTAACGTTACTGG
CCGAAGCCGCTTGGAATAAGGCCGGTGTGCGTTTGTCTATATGTTATTTTCCACCATATTGCCGTCTTTT
GGCAATGTGAGGGCCCGGAAACCTGGCCCTGTCTTCTTGACGAGCATTCCTAGGGGTCTTTCCCCTCTCG
CCAAAGGAATGCAAGGTCTGTTGAATGTCGTGAAGGAAGCAGTTCCTCTGGAAGCTTCTTGAAGACAAAC
AACGTCTGTAGCGACCCTTTGCAGGCAGCGGAACCCCCCACCTGGCGACAGGTGCCTCTGCGGCCAAAAG
CCACGTGTATAAGATACACCTGCAAAGGCGGCACAACCCCAGTGCCACGTTGTGAGTTGGATAGTTGTGG
AAAGAGTCAAATGGCTCTCCTCAAGCGTATTCAACAAGGGGCTGAAGGATGCCCAGAAGGTACCCCATTG
TATGGGATCTGATCTGGGGCCTCGGTACACATGCTTTACATGTGTTTAGTCGAGGTTAAAAA
