>Addgene plasmid #80141 | PU.1-ets-IRES-mCherry | addgene partial sequence | sequence record 153213 | IRES-F 5'-TGGCTCTCCTCAAGCGTATT-3'
CCAGAAGGTACCCCATTGTATGGGATCTGATCTGGGGCCTCGGTACACATGCTTTACATGTGTTTAGTCG
AGGTTAAAAAAACGTCTAGGCCCCCCGAACCACGGGGACGTGGTTTTCCTTTGAAGAACACGATGATAAT
ATGGCCACAACCATGACTAGTGCCACCATGGTGAGCAAGGGCGAGGAGGATAACATGGCCATCATCAAGG
AGTTCATGCGCTTCAAGGTGCACATGGAGGGCTCCGTGAACGGCCACGAGTTCGAGATCGAGGGCGAGGG
CGAGGGCCGCCCCTACGAGGGCACCCAGACCGCCAAGCTGAAGGTGACCAAGGGTGGCCCCCTGCCCTTC
GCCTGGGACATCCTGTCCCCTCAGTTCATGTACGGCTCCAAGGCCTACGTGAAGCACCCCGCCGACATCC
CCGACTACTTGAAGCTGTCCTTCCCCGAGGGCTTCAAGTGGGAGCGCGTGATGAACTTCGAGGACGGCGG
CGTGGTGACCGTGACCCAGGACTCCTCCCTGCAGGACGGCGAGTTCATCTACAAGGTGAAGCTGCGCGGC
ACCAACTTCCCCTCCGACGGCCCCGTAATGCAGAAGAAGACCATGGGCTGGGAGGCCTCCTCCGAGCGGA
TGTACCCCGAGGACGGCGCCCTGAAGGGCGAGATCAAGCAGAGGCTGAAGCTGAAGGACGGCGGCCACTA
CGACGCTGAGGTCAAGACCACCTACAAGGCCAAGAAGCCCGTGCAGCTGCCCGGCGCCTACAACGTCAAC
ATCAAGTTGGACATCACCTCCCACAACGAGGACTACACCATCGTGGAACAGTACGAACGCGCCGAGGGCC
GCCACTCCACCGGCGGCATGGACGAGCTGTACAAGTAAGCATCGATAAAATAAAAGATTTTATTTAGTCT
CCAGAAAAAGGGG
